>Addgene plasmid #15022 | Pdx1 Cre-ER (DM#255) | addgene partial sequence | sequence record 21596 | T3 5'-GCAATTAACCCTCACTAAAGG-3'
GGGGGCCCCCCTCGAGGTCGACTCGATCCTATTATTATTATTTTTTCTACTCTTCCTGATTCCCTGAAGT
CCAAGGGACGTTTTTTTCTATTAAGAATGATTTTTTGTTTAAAAAAAAAAAAAGAGTCCTTGTTGTGTCG
CTAGCTGGTCTGTGACAGATAGAGCCCAGAGCTGCCTCAGTGCCCTTTACTCAGGAGTGGGAGAACAGAA
AGTAAATAAGCCAGAGCCCAGAGCACTCTTAGTCATCTGGATGGCTCAGCGCTGGGCCCAGCACTTGCAA
ATGCTGGCTCCTCCCGGACTCCCCTGTTAGCCCCATGTTGTTAACCAGTTTAACATTCCCTTATCACATG
CTCATGTGGGCAGAATTAAGTGGAATTAGCTAACAAATTATATAAAATTCATTTACCTTTAAAGGAAGCT
GTTTGGTCACAGTTAGAATAGAGAGAGTGTTGCATTAAGGTCCTCGTTAATGGTCCTGCCTGGAGATGAA
TCAATATACCTTGGTTTTATTGCCTGCCTTTAATTGTACTTATGTGTGAGCTGCTGTGGAGCTACGCTCA
ACTTCCCTGAGCCCACCAGAGAGAACATTAGCATCCAGAGGAGAGTCTCCCTGTTTATAAAAGGGAACCC
AGGAAGCATGGACAGAGCCCAATAACTTAGCTACATCCTTAGCTTCCCACATCCTTAGCTACATGCAGAA
ATAATGAATTAGGGGGGAGGAGGGAATCGAACAGATGATT
