>Addgene plasmid #15022 | Pdx1 Cre-ER (DM#255) | addgene partial sequence | sequence record 21597 | CRE-R 5'-gcaaacggacagaagcattt-3'
GGGGGAAACGCCTGGGCGATCCCTGAACATGTCCATCAGGTTCTTGCGAACCTCATCACTCGTTGCATCG
ACCGGTAATGCAGGCAAATTTTGGTGTACGGTCAGTAAATTGGACATGGTGGCAGCCGGCACTTGGGGGC
CAGCAGCCCCGGGTCGGAGCTACAAGCCAGGCCTTAGGCGCTGGGTGGCTCGCGGACTCTCTACGCCACC
CCAGATCGCTTTGACAGTTCTCCACTGCTCTCCTGGGGAACCAGAGGCTGGCTGGGGACAAGCCGGCCGC
CGTGCCATAGGCTCTGGGGCACCCCACGTGGTTTACCCTGGAGCCATCATTGGCCTGGAGGACTGCCTTA
AGAAGGAGGCTTAGGTGCCCGCGAACACCTGCACTTGTTTCAATTTTCTCTCTCAGTCGCCTGATCCCTG
CTTGCTGCTGTGGAGCTCTCCAAAACGGGGCGCACAAAAATACCAGAACCTTTACTCTTTACAAAACCGC
TCCCAATGAGCTTAAAAAAAAAGTCTACATCTCCTCTTCCCCCTCGCTATGTTTTTTGTTTGTTTTTGGT
TTTGTTTTAAGACAGGGGGTGGAGGTCTAATT
