[The description below was written by a language model from this plasmid's Addgene catalogue record.]
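Description:
Pdx1 Cre-ER (DM#255), also called pGD35, is a mouse transgenesis construct built on the high-copy pBluescript II KS cloning vector (about 3 kb) and selected in bacteria with ampicillin. The record lists an insert of roughly 10 kb and recommends a recombination-deficient host strain, indicating that the large genomic insert can be unstable during propagation. No feature table is provided, so element positions and the backbone's origin details are not documented here beyond what the pBluescript name implies.

The payload places mouse Pdx1 genomic regulatory sequence upstream of the coding region for Cre-ER(TM), a fusion of Cre recombinase to a modified estrogen receptor ligand-binding domain that only catalyses loxP-mediated excision in the presence of tamoxifen. The Cre-ER(TM) open reading frame was joined by PCR directly at the starting ATG of Pdx1, so that expression follows the native promoter and 5' context of this pancreatic transcription factor gene, and an SV40 polyadenylation signal was added downstream to terminate the transcript. The plasmid itself serves mainly as a carrier. According to the depositor, the transgene cassette, stated as about 8 kb, is released from the backbone by SalI-NotI digestion and used for pronuclear injection to generate transgenic mice.

In such animals, Cre activity is restricted to Pdx1-expressing cells and can be switched on at a chosen time with tamoxifen. Crossed to a loxP-dependent reporter line, this allows temporally controlled, heritable labelling of cells, and the associated publication concerns lineage tracing of pancreatic progenitors.
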