Addgene plasmid #15022: Pdx1 Cre-ER (DM#255)
Depositing lab: Douglas Melton. Depositing organization: Harvard University. Publication: Direct evidence for the pancreatic lineage: NGN3+ cells are islet progenitors and are distinct from duct progenitors. Gu G, Dubauskaite J, Melton DA. Development. 2002 May . 129(10):2447-57. PubMed 11973276.
Backbone
  Vector backbone: pBluescript II KS
  Backbone size w/o insert (bp): 3000
  Vector type: Mammalian Expression, Cre/Lox ; mouse transgenic
Growth in bacteria
  Bacterial resistance: Ampicillin, 100 μg/mL
  Growth temperature: 37°C
  Growth strain: Stbl3
  Growth instructions: Use Stbl3 to prevent recombination
  Copy number: High Copy
Gene/Insert
  Gene/Insert name: Pdx1 promoter (alt name: pGD35)
  Species: M. musculus (mouse)
  Insert size (bp): 10000
  Entrez Gene: Pdx1 (a.k.a. IDX-1, IPF-1, Ipf1, Mody4, STF-1, pdx-1)
  Tag / fusion protein: Cre-ER(TM) (C terminal on insert)
  Cloning method: Restriction Enzyme
  Sequencing primers: 5′ T7; 3′ T3
Resource information
  A portion of this plasmid was derived from a plasmid made by: Cre-ER(TM) was a gift from Andy McMahon.
Terms and licenses: Academic/Nonprofit Terms; Industry Terms: Not Available to Industry
Depositor comments: The CRE-ER(TM) protein requires tamoxifen (TM) to catalyze LoxP site-mediated excision. For Pdx-1-Cre-ER(TM), the coding region of the Cre-ER(TM) cDNA was directly fused to the starting ATG of the PDX1 protein by PCR. Three primers (p5, 5'-ttgaaacaagtgcaggtgttcg-3'; p75, 5'-gttgcatcgaccggtaatgcaggcaaattttggtgtacggtcagtaaattggacatggtggcagccggcact-3'; and p71, 5'-gttgcatcgaccggtaatgca-3') were used. First, p5 and p75 were used to amplify a 400 base pair fragment from the Pdx1 genomic DNA. Then this fragment was used together with p5 and p71 and the Cre-ER(TM) plasmid to obtain a fragment that has the 5' end coding region directly fused to the Pdx1 promoter. This fragment was digested with AgeI and ligated to the XhoI (blunt-ended)-AgeI double-digested pBSCre-ER(TM) that contains the full-length Cre-ER-coding region to give pGD19. Then a 2.2 kb insert was released from pGD19 by SmaI-SpeI digestion and ligated to SmaI-NotI digested pKSpdx-1SalI, and a SpeI-NotI digested PCR fragment that contains the SV40 polyadenylation signal to give pGD35. The 8 kb insert was released by SalI-NotI digestion and was used for pronucleus injection. See Author's Map and article for more information. SalI/SmaI digest should give 6.7, 1.5, 4 kb bands.
How to cite: Pdx1 Cre-ER (DM#255) was a gift from Douglas Melton (Addgene plasmid # 15022 ; http://n2t.net/addgene:15022 ; RRID:Addgene_15022)
